Addgene plasmid #83789: pDH3
Purpose: Useful for tagging yeast proteins with C-terminal CFP tag; G418 selection
Depositing lab: Eric Muller. Depositing organization: University of Washington. Publication: Fluorescence resonance energy transfer using color variants of green fluorescent protein. Hailey DW, Davis TN, Muller EG. Methods Enzymol. 2002;351:34-49. PubMed 12073355.
Backbone
  Vector backbone: pFA6a-GFP(S65T)-HIS
  Backbone manufacturer: Wach, et al. 1997, PMID 9290211
  Backbone size w/o insert (bp): 4882
  Vector type: Yeast Expression
  Selectable markers: Neomycin (select with G418)
Growth in bacteria
  Bacterial resistance: Ampicillin, 100 μg/mL
  Growth temperature: 37°C
  Growth strain: DH5alpha
  Copy number: Unknown
Gene/Insert
  Gene/Insert name: CFP
  Mutation: F64L, Y66W, N146I, M153T, V163A, N164H mutations added. Also includes S65T and Q80R from parent vector. Q80R is believed to be a neutral mutation.
  Cloning method: Unknown
  Sequencing primers: 5′ SP6
Terms and licenses: Academic/Nonprofit Terms; Industry Terms: Not Available to Industry
Depositor comments: For more information, see http://yeastrc.org/yeastrc/pages/plasmids_protocols.html
How to cite: pDH3 was a gift from Eric Muller (Addgene plasmid # 83789 ; http://n2t.net/addgene:83789 ; RRID:Addgene_83789)
