[The description below was written by a language model from this plasmid's Addgene catalogue record and pLannotate feature annotations shown in this document.]
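Description:
pDH3 is a yeast C-terminal tagging plasmid from the pFA6a family, derived from pFA6a-GFP(S65T)-HIS and totalling 4,882 bp. It is propagated in E. coli through a high-copy ColE1/pUC-type origin and the AmpR β-lactamase gene with its own promoter. The feature table shows no yeast replication origin or centromere, which fits a plasmid meant to supply a tagging cassette rather than to be maintained episomally in yeast. Short fragments annotated as lacI, rop and bom are backbone remnants rather than functional elements. SP6 and T7 promoters flank the cassette region, and the SP6 site is listed as a sequencing primer site.

The payload is a cyan fluorescent protein coding sequence, which the automated annotation labels generically as Aequorea GFP. According to the record it carries the F64L, Y66W, N146I, M153T, V163A and N164H substitutions, together with S65T and Q80R inherited from the parent vector; Q80R is believed to be neutral. No promoter is annotated upstream of the CFP sequence, as expected for a tag that is fused in frame to the 3′ end of a chromosomal gene and expressed from that gene's native promoter. The S. cerevisiae ADH1 terminator follows directly to end transcription of the fusion. Downstream lies the kanMX marker, which allows G418 selection of yeast that have acquired the cassette, even though the named parent backbone carried a HIS marker.

The stated purpose is tagging yeast proteins with C-terminal CFP under G418 selection. The associated publication concerns fluorescence resonance energy transfer using colour variants of GFP, suggesting use alongside a complementary fluorescent tag in such experiments.
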