Features (pLannotate 1.2.2; 11 found; start..end, strand, type, name):
     63..776     +  CDS            GFP: Aequoria victoria green fluorescent protein
    797..984     +  terminator     ADH1 terminator: S. cerevisiae ADH1; transcription terminator for the S. cerevisiae alcohol dehydrogenase 1 (ADH1) gene
   1059..2415    +  gene           kanMX: yeast selectable marker conferring kanamycin resistance (Wach et al., 1994)
   2520..2538    -  promoter       T7 promoter: promoter for bacteriophage T7 RNA polymerase
   2560..2613    -  CDS            lacI (fragment): lac repressor; lacI; The lac repressor binds to the lac operator to inhibit transcription in E. coli. This inhibition can be relieved by adding lactose or isopropyl-β-D-thiogalactopyranoside (IPTG).
   2796..3384    -  rep_origin     ori: high-copy-number ColE1/pMB1/pBR322/pUC origin of replication
   3555..4415    -  CDS            AmpR: β-lactamase; bla; confers resistance to ampicillin, carbenicillin, and related antibiotics
   4416..4520    -  promoter       AmpR promoter: bla
   4615..4650    +  CDS            rop (fragment): Rop protein, which maintains plasmids at low copy number; rop
   4752..4803    +  misc_feature   bom (fragment): basis of mobility region from pBR322
   4866..2       +  promoter       SP6 promoter (across the origin): promoter for bacteriophage SP6 RNA polymerase
>Addgene plasmid #83789 | pDH3 | depositor full sequence | sequence record 160016 | pDH3 sequence 4882 bps
GAACGCGGCCGCCAGCTGAAGCTTCGTACGCTGCAGGTCGACGGATCCCCGGGTTAATTAACAGTAAAGG
AGAAGAACTTTTCACTGGAGTTGTCCCAATTCTTGTTGAATTAGATGGTGATGTTAATGGGCACAAATTT
TCTGTCAGTGGAGAGGGTGAAGGTGATGCAACATACGGAAAACTTACCCTTAAATTTATTTGCACTACTG
GAAAACTACCTGTTCCATGGCCAACACTTGTCACTACTTTGACTTGGGGTGTTCAATGCTTTTCAAGATA
CCCAGATCATATGAAACGGCATGACTTTTTCAAGAGTGCCATGCCCGAAGGTTATGTACAGGAAAGAACT
ATATTTTTCAAAGATGACGGGAACTACAAGACACGTGCTGAAGTCAAGTTTGAAGGTGATACCCTTGTTA
ATAGAATCGAGTTAAAAGGTATTGATTTTAAAGAAGATGGAAACATTCTTGGACACAAATTGGAATACAA
CTATATTTCACACAATGTATACATCACTGCAGACAAACAAAAGAATGGAATCAAAGCTCATTTCAAAATT
AGACACAACATTGAAGATGGAAGCGTTCAACTAGCAGACCATTATCAACAAAATACTCCAATTGGCGATG
GCCCTGTCCTTTTACCAGACAACCATTACCTGTCCACACAATCTGCCCTTTCGAAAGATCCCAACGAAAA
GAGAGACCACATGGTCCTTCTTGAGTTTGTAACAGCTGCTGGGATTACACATGGCATGGATGAACTATAC
AAATAGGGCGCGCCACTTCTAAATAAGCGAATTTCTTATGATTTATGATTTTTATTATTAAATAAGTTAT
AAAAAAAATAAGTGTATACAAATTTTAAAGTGACTCTTAGGTTTTAAAACGAAAATTCTTATTCTTGAGT
AACTCTTTCCTGTAGGTCAGGTTGCTTTCTCAGGTATAGTATGAGGTCGCTCTTATTGACCACACCTCTA
CCGGCAGATCCGCTAGGGATAACAGGGTAATATAGATCTGTTTAGCTTGCCTCGTCCCCGCCGGGTCACC
CGGCCAGCGACATGGAGGCCCAGAATACCCTCCTTGACAGTCTTGACGTGCGCAGCTCAGGGGCATGATG
TGACTGTCGCCCGTACATTTAGCCCATACATCCCCATGTATAATCATTTGCATCCATACATTTTGATGGC
CGCACGGCGCGAAGCAAAAATTACGGCTCCTCGCTGCAGACCTGCGAGCAGGGAAACGCTCCCCTCACAG
ACGCGTTGAATTGTCCCCACGCCGCGCCCCTGTAGAGAAATATAAAAGGTTAGGATTTGCCACTGAGGTT
CTTCTTTCATATACTTCCTTTTAAAATCTTGCTAGGATACAGTTCTCACATCACATCCGAACATAAACAA
CCATGGGTAAGGAAAAGACTCACGTTTCGAGGCCGCGATTAAATTCCAACATGGATGCTGATTTATATGG
GTATAAATGGGCTCGCGATAATGTCGGGCAATCAGGTGCGACAATCTATCGATTGTATGGGAAGCCCGAT
GCGCCAGAGTTGTTTCTGAAACATGGCAAAGGTAGCGTTGCCAATGATGTTACAGATGAGATGGTCAGAC
TAAACTGGCTGACGGAATTTATGCCTCTTCCGACCATCAAGCATTTTATCCGTACTCCTGATGATGCATG
GTTACTCACCACTGCGATCCCCGGCAAAACAGCATTCCAGGTATTAGAAGAATATCCTGATTCAGGTGAA
AATATTGTTGATGCGCTGGCAGTGTTCCTGCGCCGGTTGCATTCGATTCCTGTTTGTAATTGTCCTTTTA
ACAGCGATCGCGTATTTCGTCTCGCTCAGGCGCAATCACGAATGAATAACGGTTTGGTTGATGCGAGTGA
TTTTGATGACGAGCGTAATGGCTGGCCTGTTGAACAAGTCTGGAAAGAAATGCATAAGCTTTTGCCATTC
TCACCGGATTCAGTCGTCACTCATGGTGATTTCTCACTTGATAACCTTATTTTTGACGAGGGGAAATTAA
TAGGTTGTATTGATGTTGGACGAGTCGGAATCGCAGACCGATACCAGGATCTTGCCATCCTATGGAACTG
CCTCGGTGAGTTTTCTCCTTCATTACAGAAACGGCTTTTTCAAAAATATGGTATTGATAATCCTGATATG
AATAAATTGCAGTTTCATTTGATGCTCGATGAGTTTTTCTAATCAGTACTGACAATAAAAAGATTCTTGT
TTTCAAGAACTTGTCATTTGTATAGTTTTTTTATATTGTAGTTGTTCTATTTTAATCAAATGTTAGCGTG
ATTTATATTTTTTTTCGCCTCGACATCATCTGCCCAGATGCGAAGTTAAGTGCGCAGAAAGTAATATCAT
GCGTCAATCGTATGTGAATGCTGGTCGCTATACTGCTGTCGATTCGATACTAACGCCGCCATCCAGTTTA
AACGAGCTCGAATTCATCGATGATATCAGATCCACTAGTGGCCTATGCGGCCGCGGATCTGCCGGTCTCC
CTATAGTGAGTCGTATTAATTTCGATAAGCCAGGTTAACCTGCATTAATGAATCGGCCAACGCGCGGGGA
GAGGCGGTTTGCGTATTGGGCGCTCTTCCGCTTCCTCGCTCACTGACTCGCTGCGCTCGGTCGTTCGGCT
GCGGCGAGCGGTATCAGCTCACTCAAAGGCGGTAATACGGTTATCCACAGAATCAGGGGATAACGCAGGA
AAGAACATGTGAGCAAAAGGCCAGCAAAAGGCCAGGAACCGTAAAAAGGCCGCGTTGCTGGCGTTTTTCC
ATAGGCTCCGCCCCCCTGACGAGCATCACAAAAATCGACGCTCAAGTCAGAGGTGGCGAAACCCGACAGG
ACTATAAAGATACCAGGCGTTTCCCCCTGGAAGCTCCCTCGTGCGCTCTCCTGTTCCGACCCTGCCGCTT
ACCGGATACCTGTCCGCCTTTCTCCCTTCGGGAAGCGTGGCGCTTTCTCAATGCTCACGCTGTAGGTATC
TCAGTTCGGTGTAGGTCGTTCGCTCCAAGCTGGGCTGTGTGCACGAACCCCCCGTTCAGCCCGACCGCTG
CGCCTTATCCGGTAACTATCGTCTTGAGTCCAACCCGGTAAGACACGACTTATCGCCACTGGCAGCAGCC
ACTGGTAACAGGATTAGCAGAGCGAGGTATGTAGGCGGTGCTACAGAGTTCTTGAAGTGGTGGCCTAACT
ACGGCTACACTAGAAGGACAGTATTTGGTATCTGCGCTCTGCTGAAGCCAGTTACCTTCGGAAAAAGAGT
TGGTAGCTCTTGATCCGGCAAACAAACCACCGCTGGTAGCGGTGGTTTTTTTGTTTGCAAGCAGCAGATT
ACGCGCAGAAAAAAAGGATCTCAAGAAGATCCTTTGATCTTTTCTACGGGGTCTGACGCTCAGTGGAACG
AAAACTCACGTTAAGGGATTTTGGTCATGAGATTATCAAAAAGGATCTTCACCTAGATCCTTTTAAATTA
AAAATGAAGTTTTAAATCAATCTAAAGTATATATGAGTAAACTTGGTCTGACAGTTACCAATGCTTAATC
AGTGAGGCACCTATCTCAGCGATCTGTCTATTTCGTTCATCCATAGTTGCCTGACTCCCCGTCGTGTAGA
TAACTACGATACGGGAGGGCTTACCATCTGGCCCCAGTGCTGCAATGATACCGCGAGACCCACGCTCACC
GGCTCCAGATTTATCAGCAATAAACCAGCCAGCCGGAAGGGCCGAGCGCAGAAGTGGTCCTGCAACTTTA
TCCGCCTCCATCCAGTCTATTAATTGTTGCCGGGAAGCTAGAGTAAGTAGTTCGCCAGTTAATAGTTTGC
GCAACGTTGTTGCCATTGCTACAGGCATCGTGGTGTCACGCTCGTCGTTTGGTATGGCTTCATTCAGCTC
CGGTTCCCAACGATCAAGGCGAGTTACATGATCCCCCATGTTGTGCAAAAAAGCGGTTAGCTCCTTCGGT
CCTCCGATCGTTGTCAGAAGTAAGTTGGCCGCAGTGTTATCACTCATGGTTATGGCAGCACTGCATAATT
CTCTTACTGTCATGCCATCCGTAAGATGCTTTTCTGTGACTGGTGAGTACTCAACCAAGTCATTCTGAGA
ATAGTGTATGCGGCGACCGAGTTGCTCTTGCCCGGCGTCAATACGGGATAATACCGCGCCACATAGCAGA
ACTTTAAAAGTGCTCATCATTGGAAAACGTTCTTCGGGGCGAAAACTCTCAAGGATCTTACCGCTGTTGA
GATCCAGTTCGATGTAACCCACTCGTGCACCCAACTGATCTTCAGCATCTTTTACTTTCACCAGCGTTTC
TGGGTGAGCAAAAACAGGAAGGCAAAATGCCGCAAAAAAGGGAATAAGGGCGACACGGAAATGTTGAATA
CTCATACTCTTCCTTTTTCAATATTATTGAAGCATTTATCAGGGTTATTGTCTCATGAGCGGATACATAT
TTGAATGTATTTAGAAAAATAAACAAATAGGGGTTCCGCGCACATTTCCCCGAAAAGTGCCACCTGACGT
CTAAGAAACCATTATTATCATGACATTAACCTATAAAAATAGGCGTATCACGAGGCCCTTTCGTCTCGCG
CGTTTCGGTGATGACGGTGAAAACCTCTGACACATGCAGCTCCCGGAGACGGTCACAGCTTGTCTGTAAG
CGGATGCCGGGAGCAGACAAGCCCGTCAGGGCGCGTCAGCGGGTGTTGGCGGGTGTCGGGGCTGGCTTAA
CTATGCGGCATCAGAGCAGATTGTACTGAGAGTGCACCATATGGACATATTGTCGTTAGAACGCGGCTAC
AATTAATACATAACCTTATGTATCATACACATACGATTTAGGTGACACTATA
