>Addgene plasmid #83789 | pDH3 | addgene partial sequence | sequence record 160995 | pRS-marker 5'-cggcatcagagcagattgta-3'
TATTGTCGTTAGAACGCGGCTACAATTAATACATAACCTTATGTATCATACACATACGATTTAGGTGACA
CTATAGAACGCGGCCGCCAGCTGAAGCTTCGTACGCTGCAGGTCGACGGATCCCCGGGTTAATTAACAGT
AAAGGAGAAGAACTTTTCACTGGAGTTGTCCCAATTCTTGTTGAATTAGATGGTGATGTTAATGGGCACA
AATTTTCTGTCAGTGGAGAGGGTGAAGGTGATGCAACATACGGAAAACTTACCCTTAAATTTATTTGCAC
TACTGGAAAACTACCTGTTCCATGGCCAACACTTGTCACTACTTTGACTTGGGGTGTTCAATGCTTTTCA
AGATACCCAGATCATATGAAACGGCATGACTTTTTCAAGAGTGCCATGCCCGAAGGTTATGTACAGGAAA
GAACTATATTTTTCAAAGATGACGGGAACTACAAGACACGTGCTGAAGTCAAGTTTGAAGGTGATACCCT
TGTTAATAGAATCGAGTTAAAAGGTATTGATTTTAAAGAAGATGGAAACATTCTTGGACACAAATTGGAA
TACAACTATATTTCACACAATGTATACATCACTGCAGACAAACAAAAGAATGGAATCAAAGCTCATTTCA
AAATTAGACACAACATTGAAGATGGAAGCGTTCAACTAGCAGACCATTATCAACAAAATACTCCAATTGG
CGATGGCCCTGTCCTTTTACCAGACAACCATTACCTGTCCACACAATCTGCCCTTTCGAAAGATCCCAAC
GAAAAGAGAGACCACATGGTCCTTCTTGAGTTTGTAACAGCTGCTGGGATTACACATGGCATGGATGAAC
TATAC
