>Addgene plasmid #83789 | pDH3 | addgene partial sequence | sequence record 160996 | Tef-promoter-F 5'-GGATACAGTTCTCACATCAC-3'
AAGACTCACGTTTCGAGGCCGCGATTAAATTCCAACATGGATGCTGATTTATATGGGTATAAATGGGCTC
GCGATAATGTCGGGCAATCAGGTGCGACAATCTATCGATTGTATGGGAAGCCCGATGCGCCAGAGTTGTT
TCTGAAACATGGCAAAGGTAGCGTTGCCAATGATGTTACAGATGAGATGGTCAGACTAAACTGGCTGACG
GAATTTATGCCTCTTCCGACCATCAAGCATTTTATCCGTACTCCTGATGATGCATGGTTACTCACCACTG
CGATCCCCGGCAAAACAGCATTCCAGGTATTAGAAGAATATCCTGATTCAGGTGAAAATATTGTTGATGC
GCTGGCAGTGTTCCTGCGCCGGTTGCATTCGATTCCTGTTTGTAATTGTCCTTTTAACAGCGATCGCGTA
TTTCGTCTCGCTCAGGCGCAATCACGAATGAATAACGGTTTGGTTGATGCGAGTGATTTTGATGACGAGC
GTAATGGCTGGCCTGTTGAACAAGTCTGGAAAGAAATGCATAAGCTTTTGCCATTCTCACCGGATTCAGT
CGTCACTCATGGTGATTTCTCACTTGATAACCTTATTTTTGACGAGGGGAAATTAATAGGTTGTATTGAT
GTTGGACGAGTCGGAATCGCAGACCGATACCAGGATCTTGCCATCCTATGGAACTGCCTCGGTGAGTTTT
CTCCTTCATTACAGAAACGGCTTTTTCAAAAATATGGTATTGATAATCCTGATATGAATAAATTGCAGTT
TCATTTGATGCTCGATGAGTTTTTCTAATCAGTACTGACAATAAAAAGATTCTTGTTTTCAAGAACTTGT
CATTTGTATAGTTTTTT
